>Addgene plasmid #189762 | pDx_mScarlet-SYFP2 | addgene full sequence | sequence record 375314 | Addgene NGS Result
TTAGAAAAACTCATCGAGCATCAAGTGAAACTGCAATTTATTCATATCAGGATTATCAATACCATATTTT
TGAAAAAGCCGTTTCTGTAATGAAGGAGAAAACTCACCGAGGCAGTTCCATAGGATGGCAAGATCCTGGT
ATCGGTCTGCGATTCCGACTCGTCCAACATCAATACAACCTATTAATTTCCCCTCGTCAAAAATAAGGTT
ATCAAGTGAGAAATCACCATGAGTGACGACTGAATCCGGTGAGAATGGCAAAAGCTTATGCATTTCTTTC
CAGACTTGTTCAACAGGCCAGCCATTACGCTCGTCATCAAAATCACTCGCACCAACCAAACCGTTATTCA
TTCGTGATTGCGCCTGAGCGAGACGAAATACGCGATCGCCGTTAAAAGGACAATTACAAACAGGAATCGA
ATGCAACCGGCGCAGGAACACTGCCAGCGCATCAACAATATTTTCACCTGAATCAGGATATTCTTCTAAT
ACCTGGAATGCTGTTTTCCCTGGGATCGCAGTGGTGAGTAACCATGCATCATCAGGAGTACGGATAAAAT
GCTTGATGGTCGGAAGAGGCATAAATTCCGTCAGCCAGTTTAGCCTGACCATCTCATCTGTAACATCATT
GGCAACGCTACCTTTGCCATGTTTCAGAAACAACTCTGGCGCATCGGGCTTCCCATACAATCGATAGATT
GTCGCACCTGATTGCCCGACATTATCGCGAGCCCATTTATACCCATATAAATCAGCATCCATGTTGGAAT
TTAATCGCGGCCTCGAGCAAGACGTTTCCCGTTGAATATGGCTCATACTCTTCCTTTTTCAATATTATTG
AAGCATTTATCAGGGTTATTGTCTCATGTCCGCGCGTTTCCTGCATCTTTTAATCAAATCCCAAGATGTG
TATAAACGCGCCGGTATGTATAGGAAGAGGTTTATACTAAACTGTTACATTGCAAACGTGGTTTCGTGTG
CCAAGTGTGAAAACCGATGTTTAATCAAGGCTCTGACGCATTTCTACAACCACGACTCCAAGTGTGTGGG
TGAAGTCATGCATCTTTTAATCAAATCCCAAGATGTGTATAAACCACCAAACTGCCAAAAAATGAAAACT
GTCGACAAGCTCTGTCCGTTTGCTGGCAACTGCAAGGGTCTCAATCCTATTTGTAATTATTGAATAATAA
AACAATTATAAATGTCAAATTTGTTTTTTATTAACGATACAAACCAAACGCAACAAGAACATTTGTAGTA
TTATCTATAATTGAAAACGCGTAGTTATAATCGCTGAGGTAATATTTAAAATCATTTTCAAATGATTCAC
AGTTAATTTGCGACAATATAATTTTATTTTCACATAAACTAGACGCCTTGTCGTCTTCTTCTTCGTATTC
CTTCTCTTTTTCATTTTTCTCTTCATAAAAATTAACATAGTTATTATCGTATCCATATATGTATCTATCG
TATAGAGTAAATTTTTTGTTGTCATAAATATATATGTCTTTTTTAATGGGGTGTATAGTACCGCTGCGCA
TAGTTTTTCTGTAATTTACAACAGTGCTATTTTCTGGTAGTTCTTCGGAGTGTGTTGCTTTAATTATTAA
ATTTATATAATCAATGAATTTGGGATCGTCGGTTTTATACAATATGTTGCCGGCATAGTACGCAGCTTCT
TCTAGTTCAATTACACCATTTTTTAGCAGCACCGGATTAACATAACTTTCCAAAATGTTGTACGAACCGT
TAAACAAAAACAGTTCACCTCCCTTTTCTATACTATTGTCTGCGAGCAGTTGTTTGTTGTTAAAAATAAC
AGCCATTGTAATGAGACGCACAAACTAATATCACAAACTGGAAATGTCTATCAATATATAGTTGCTGATG
GCCGGCCTATTAATAGTAATCAATTACGGGGTCATTAGTTCATAGCCCATATATGGAGTTCCGCGTTACA
TAACTTACGGTAAATGGCCCGCCTGGCTGACCGCCCAACGACCCCCGCCCATTGACGTCAATAATGACGT
ATGTTCCCATAGTAACGCCAATAGGGACTTTCCATTGACGTCAATGGGTGGAGTATTTACGGTAAACTGC
CCACTTGGCAGTACATCAAGTGTATCATATGCCAAGTCCGCCCCCTATTGACGTCAATGACGGTAAATGG
CCCGCCTGGCATTATGCCCAGTACATGACCTTACGGGACTTTCCTACTTGGCAGTACATCTACGTATTAG
TCATCGCTATTACCATGCTGATGCGGTTTTGGCAGTACACCAATGGGCGTGGATAGCGGTTTGACTCACG
GGGATTTCCAAGTCTCCACCCCATTGACGTCAATGGGAGTTTGTTTTGGCACCAAAATCAACGGGACTTT
CCAAAATGTCGTAATAACCCCGCCCCGTTGACGCAAATGGGCGGTAGGCGTGTACGGTGGGAGGTCTATA
TAAGCAGACGTCGTTTAGTGAACCGTCAGATCACTAGATGCTTTATTGCGGTAGTTTATCACAGTTAAAT
TGCTAACGCCAGTCTCGAACTTAACGTGCAGAAGTTGGTCGTGAGGCACTGGGCAGGTAAGTATCGGGCC
CTTTGTGCGGGGGGAGCGGCTCGGGGCTGTCCGCGGGGGGACGGCTGCCTTCGGGGGGGACGGGGCAGGG
CGGGGTTCGGCTTCTGGCGTGTGACCGGCGGCTCTAGAGCCTCTGCTAACCATGTTCATGCCTTCTTCTT
TTTCCTACAGCTCCTGGGCAACGTGCTGGTTATTGTGCTGTCTCATCATTTTGGCAAAGAATTGGATCGG
ACCGAAATCACCACAATTCAGCAAATTGTGAACATCATCACGTTCATCTTTCCCTGGTTGCCAAAGGCCC
ATTTTCCTGTCAGTAACGAGAAGGTCGCGAATTCAGGCGCTTTTTAGACTGGTCGTAGGGAGACCACAAC
GGTTTCCCTCTAGAAATAATTTTGTTTAACTATAAGAAGGAGATATACCATGCGGGGTTCTCATCATCAC
CACCATCACAGCAGCGGCCTGGTGCCGCGCGGCAGCTCGCTAGCGCTACCGGTCGCCACCATGGTGAGCA
AGGGCGAGGCAGTGATCAAGGAGTTCATGCGGTTCAAGGTGCACATGGAGGGCTCCATGAACGGCCACGA
GTTCGAGATCGAGGGCGAGGGCGAGGGCCGCCCCTACGAGGGCACCCAGACCGCCAAGCTGAAGGTGACC
AAGGGTGGCCCCCTGCCCTTCTCCTGGGACATCCTGTCCCCTCAGTTCATGTACGGCTCCAGGGCCTTCA
CCAAGCACCCCGCCGACATCCCCGACTACTATAAGCAGTCCTTCCCCGAGGGCTTCAAGTGGGAGCGCGT
GATGAACTTCGAGGACGGCGGCGCCGTGACCGTGACCCAGGACACCTCCCTGGAGGACGGCACCCTGATC
TACAAGGTGAAGCTCCGCGGCACCAACTTCCCTCCTGACGGCCCCGTAATGCAGAAGAAGACAATGGGCT
GGGAAGCGTCCACCGAGCGGTTGTACCCCGAGGACGGCGTGCTGAAGGGCGACATTAAGATGGCCCTGCG
CCTGAAGGACGGCGGCCGCTACCTGGCGGACTTCAAGACCACCTACAAGGCCAAGAAGCCCGTGCAGATG
CCCGGCGCCTACAACGTCGACCGCAAGTTGGACATCACCTCCCACAACGAGGACTACACCGTGGTGGAAC
AGTACGAACGCTCCGAGGGCCGCCACTCCACCGGCGGCATGGACGAGCTGTACAAGATGGTGAGCAAGGG
CGAGGAGCTGTTCACCGGGGTGGTGCCCATCCTGGTCGAGCTGGACGGCGACGTAAACGGCCACAAGTTC
AGCGTGTCCGGCGAGGGCGAGGGCGATGCCACCTACGGCAAGCTGACCCTGAAGCTGATCTGCACCACCG
GCAAGCTGCCCGTGCCCTGGCCCACCCTCGTGACCACCCTGGGCTACGGCGTGCAGTGCTTCGCCCGCTA
CCCCGACCACATGAAGCAGCACGACTTCTTCAAGTCCGCCATGCCCGAAGGCTACGTCCAGGAGCGCACC
ATCTTCTTCAAGGACGACGGCAACTACAAGACCCGCGCCGAGGTGAAGTTCGAGGGCGACACCCTGGTGA
ACCGCATCGAGCTGAAGGGCATCGACTTCAAGGAGGACGGCAACATCCTGGGGCACAAGCTGGAGTACAA
CTACAACAGCCACAACGTCTATATCACCGCCGACAAGCAGAAGAACGGCATCAAGGCCAACTTCAAGATC
CGCCACAACATCGAGGACGGCGGCGTGCAGCTCGCCGACCACTACCAGCAGAACACCCCCATCGGCGACG
GCCCCGTGCTGCTGCCCGACAACCACTACCTGAGCTACCAGTCCAAGCTGAGCAAAGACCCCAACGAGAA
GCGCGATCACATGGTCCTGCTGGAGTTCGTGACCGCCGCCGGGATCACTCTCGGCATGGACGAGCTCTAC
AAGTAAGTGATTAACCTCAGGTGCAGGCTGCCTATCAGAAGGTGGTGGCTGGTGTGGCCAATGCCCTGGC
TCACAAATACCACTGAGATCGATCTTTTTCCCTCTGCCAAAAATTATGGGGACATCATGAAGCCCCTTGA
GCATCTGACTTCTGGCTAATAAAGGAAATTTATTTTCATTGCAATAGTGTGTTGGAATTTTTTGTGTCTC
TCACTCGGAAGGACATATGGGAGGGCAAATCATTTAAAACATCAGAATGAGTATTTGGTTTAGAGTTTGG
CAACATATGCCCATATGTAACTAGCATAACCCCTTGGGGCCTCTAAACGGGTCTTGAGGGGTTTTTTGCT
GAAAGCATGCGGAGGAAATTCTCCTTGAAGTTTCCCTGGTGTTCAAAGTAAAGGAGTTTGCACCAGACGC
ACCTCTGTTCACTGGTCCGGCGTATTAAAACACGATACATTGTTATTAGTACATTTATTAAGCGCTAGAT
TCTGTGCGTTGTTGATTTACAGACAATTGTTGTACGTATTTTAATAATTCATTAAATTTATAATCTTTAG
GGTGGTATGTTAGAGCGAAAATCAAATGATTTTCAGCGTCTTTATATCTGAATTTAAATATTAAATCCTC
AATAGATTTGTAAAATAGGTTTCGATTAGTTTCAAACAAGGGTTGTTTTTCCGAACCGATGGCTGGACTA
TCTAATGGATTTTCGCTCAACGCCACAAAACTTGCCAAATCTTGTAGCAGCAATCTAGCTTTGTCGATAT
TCGTTTGTGTTTTGTTTTGTAATAAAGGTTCGACGTCGTTCAAAATATTATGCGCTTTTGTATTTCTTTC
ATCACTGTCGTTAGTATACAATTGACTCGACGTAAACACGTTAAATAGAGCTTGGACATATTTAACATCG
GGCGTGTTAGCTTTATTAGGCCGATTATCGTCGTCGTCCCAACCCTCGTCGTTAGAAGTTGCTTCCGAAG
ACGATTTTGCCATAGCCACACGACGCCTATTAATTGTGTCGGCTAACACGTCCGCGATCAAATTTGTAGT
TGAGCTTTTTGGAATTGCGATCGCATAACTTCGTATAGCATACATTATACGAAGTTATAAGCTCGGAACG
CTGCGCTCGGTCGTTCGGCTGCGGCGAGCGGTATCAGCTCACTCAAAGGCGGTAATACGGTTATCCACAG
AATCAGGGGATAACGCAGGAAAGAACATGTGAGCAAAAGGCCAGCAAAAGGCCAGGAACCGTAAAAAGGC
CGCGTTGCTGGCGTTTTTCCATAGGCTCCGCCCCCTGACGAGCATCACAAAAATCGACGCTCAAGTCAGA
GGTGGCGAAACCCGACAGGACTATAAAGATACCAGGCGTTTCCCCCTGGAAGCTCCCTCGTGCGCTCTCC
TGTTCCGACCCTGCCGCTTACCGGATACCTGTCCGCCTTTCTCCCTTCGGGAAGCGTGGCGCTTTCTCAT
AGCTCACGCTGTAGGTATCTCAGTTCGGTGTAGGTCGTTCGCTCCAAGCTGGGCTGTGTGCACGAACCCC
CCGTTCAGCCCGACCGCTGCGCCTTATCCGGTAACTATCGTCTTGAGTCCAACCCGGTAAGACACGACTT
ATCGCCACTGGCAGCAGCCACTGGTAACAGGATTAGCAGAGCGAGGTATGTAGGCGGTGCTACAGAGTTC
TTGAAGTGGTGGCCTAACTACGGCTACACTAGAAGAACAGTATTTGGTATCTGCGCTCTGCTGAAGCCAG
TTACCTTCGGAAAAAGAGTTGGTAGCTCTTGATCCGGCAAACAAACCACCGCTGGTAGCGGTGGTTTTTT
TGTTTGCAAGCAGCAGATTACGCGCAGAAAAAAAGGATCTCAAGAAGATCCTTTG
Features (pLannotate 1.2.2; 19 found; start..end, strand, type, name):
      1..816     -  CDS            KanR: aminoglycoside phosphotransferase; aph(3')-Ia; confers resistance to kanamycin in bacteria or G418 (Geneticin®) in eukaryotes
    817..868     -  promoter       AmpR promoter (fragment): bla
    882..917     +  CDS            lef2 (fragment): baculovirus late expression factor 2
   1059..1183    +  CDS            lef2: baculovirus late expression factor 2
   1221..1826    +  CDS            ORF603: baculovirus ORF603 protein
   1898..2257    +  enhancer       CMV enhancer (fragment): human cytomegalovirus immediate early enhancer
   2259..2458    +  promoter       CMV promoter: human cytomegalovirus (CMV) immediate early promoter
   2610..2740    +  intron         chimeric intron (fragment): chimera between introns from chicken β-actin and rabbit β-globin
   2809..2927    +  promoter       rhaB promoter: promoter of the E. coli rhaBAD operon, conferring tight induction with L-rhamnose and repression with D-glucose in the presence of RhaR and RhaS (Giacalone et al., 2006)
   3029..3046    +  CDS            thrombin site: thrombin recognition and cleavage site
   3071..3766    +  CDS            mScarlet: mScarlet is a basic (constitutively fluorescent) red fluorescent protein published in 2016, derived from synthetic construct. It has moderate acid sensitivity.
   3767..4483    +  CDS            SYFP2: SYFP2 is a basic (constitutively fluorescent) yellow fluorescent protein published in 2006, derived from Aequorea victoria. It is reported to be a very rapidly-maturing monomer with moderate acid sensitivity.
   4495..4563    +  CDS            HBB (fragment): HBB_PONPY - Experimental evidence at transcript level: Swiss-Prot protein existence level 2. Involved in oxygen transport from the lung to the various peripheral tissues. From Pongo pygmaeus (Bornean orangutan).
   4638..4693    +  polyA_signal   β-globin poly(A) signal: rabbit β-globin polyadenylation signal (Gil and Proudfoot, 1987)
   4781..4828    +  terminator     T7 terminator: transcription terminator for bacteriophage T7 RNA polymerase
   4842..4925    +  CDS            PH (fragment): PYHD_NPVAC - Also known as P29, POLH. Experimental evidence at protein level: Swiss-Prot protein existence level 1. Major component of the virus occlusion bodies which are large proteinaceous structures termed polyhedra. These structures serve as the protective package for the virus particles outside the infected host and allow natural transmission of virus between insect hosts, assisting persistence in the environment. Forms the paracrystalline lattice of polyhedra and interacts with enveloped virions as well as other accessory molecules and structures to form a mature viral occlusion body. F
   4929..5301    +  3'UTR          polyhedrin 3' UTR: 3' UTR from the Autographa californica nucleopolyhedrovirus polyhedrin gene (Suzuki et al., 2006)
   5555..5588    +  protein_bind   loxP: Cre-mediated recombination occurs in the 8-bp core sequence (GCATACAT). Cre recombinase
   5756..6343    -  rep_origin     ori: high-copy-number ColE1/pMB1/pBR322/pUC origin of replication
