[The description below was written by a language model from this plasmid's Addgene catalogue record and pLannotate feature annotations shown in this document.]
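Description:
pDx_mScarlet-SYFP2 is a 6,355-nt dual-expression plasmid built on the pTriEx-3 backbone. It produces the same fluorescent fusion protein in both E. coli and mammalian cells. It is maintained in bacteria at high copy through a ColE1/pUC-type origin and selected with kanamycin via an aph(3')-Ia cassette driven by a fragment of the bla promoter.

The payload is a synthetic tandem fusion in which the red fluorescent protein mScarlet is joined directly to the yellow fluorescent protein SYFP2. The catalogue entry records an N-terminal 6xHis tag. The feature table does not annotate this tag separately but does place a thrombin cleavage site just upstream of mScarlet, which would allow removal of the N-terminal leader after purification. Two promoters are stacked in front of the open reading frame. A CMV enhancer/promoter followed by a chicken β-actin/rabbit β-globin chimeric intron fragment drives transcription in mammalian cells. Immediately downstream, the E. coli rhaB promoter provides L-rhamnose-inducible, glucose-repressible expression in bacteria. Transcripts are terminated by a rabbit β-globin poly(A) signal for mammalian use and a T7 terminator.

The remaining annotated elements flank the cassette: baculovirus lef2 and ORF603 sequences, polyhedrin coding and 3' UTR fragments, and a loxP site. These probably derive from the pTriEx backbone, where they would serve baculovirus recombination, and the record assigns them no role here.

According to the record, the construct is used for FRET analysis. Holding SYFP2 and mScarlet in a fixed fusion provides a donor–acceptor pair for assessing energy transfer, either in live mammalian cells or with protein made in bacteria.
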