Addgene plasmid #189762: pDx_mScarlet-SYFP2
Purpose: Dual expression vector for bacteria and mammalian cells producing mScarlet-SYFP2 fusion protein for FRET analysis
Depositing lab: Dorus Gadella. Depositing organization: University of Amsterdam. Publication: mScarlet3: a brilliant and fast-maturing red fluorescent protein. Gadella TWJ Jr, van Weeren L, Stouthamer J, Hink MA, Wolters AHG, Giepmans BNG, Aumonier S, Dupuy J, Royant A. Nat Methods. 2023 Apr;20(4):541-545. doi: 10.1038/s41592-023-01809-y. Epub 2023 Mar 27. PubMed 36973546.
Backbone
  Vector backbone: pTriEx-3
  Vector type: Mammalian Expression, Bacterial Expression
Growth in bacteria
  Bacterial resistance: Kanamycin, 50 μg/mL
  Growth temperature: 37°C
  Growth strain: DH5alpha
  Copy number: High Copy
Gene/Insert
  Gene/Insert name: mScarlet-SYFP2
  Species: Synthetic
  Promoter: CMV & Rha
  Tag / fusion protein: 6xHis (N terminal on insert)
  Cloning method: Restriction Enzyme; 5′ cloning site unknown (unknown if destroyed)
Terms and licenses: Academic/Nonprofit Terms; Industry Terms: Not Available to Industry
How to cite: pDx_mScarlet-SYFP2 was a gift from Dorus Gadella (Addgene plasmid # 189762 ; http://n2t.net/addgene:189762 ; RRID:Addgene_189762)
